Addgene plasmid #86355: PX458_DMAP1_2
Purpose: Encodes gRNA for 3' target of human DMAP1
Depositing lab: Eric Mendenhall & Richard M. Myers. Depositing organization: University of Alabama in Huntsville. Publication: CETCh-seq: CRISPR epitope tagging ChIP-seq of DNA-binding proteins. Savic D, Partridge EC, Newberry KM, Smith SB, Meadows SK, Roberts BS, Mackiewicz M, Mendenhall EM, Myers RM. Genome Res. 2015 Sep 9. 10.1101/gr.193540.115 PubMed 26355004.
Backbone
  Vector backbone: PX458
  Vector type: CRISPR
Growth in bacteria
  Bacterial resistance: Ampicillin, 100 μg/mL
  Growth temperature: 37°C
  Growth strain: DH5alpha
  Copy number: High Copy
Gene/Insert
  Gene/Insert name: gRNA against DMAP1
  gRNA/shRNA sequence: GCCGTGAGAGGCCCCACG
  Species: H. sapiens (human)
  Entrez Gene: DMAP1 (a.k.a. DNMAP1, DNMTAP1, EAF2, MEAF2, SWC4)
  Cloning method: Gibson Cloning
  Sequencing primers: 5′ pBR322ori-F
Terms and licenses: Academic/Nonprofit Terms; Industry Terms: Not Available to Industry
Depositor comments: Note: This plasmid is part of the Mendenhall and Meyers CRISPR-based Tagging system to add a tag (currently using FLAG) to endogenous proteins. Please see https://www.addgene.org/crispr/tagging/ for more details.
How to cite: PX458_DMAP1_2 was a gift from Eric Mendenhall & Richard M. Myers (Addgene plasmid # 86355 ; http://n2t.net/addgene:86355 ; RRID:Addgene_86355)
