[The description below was written by a language model from this plasmid's Addgene catalogue record and pLannotate feature annotations shown in this document.]
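Description:
PX458_DMAP1_2 is an all-in-one mammalian CRISPR/Cas9 expression plasmid built on the PX458 backbone, carrying a guide RNA directed against the 3' end of the human DMAP1 gene. It is maintained in E. coli as a high-copy plasmid through a ColE1/pUC-type origin and selected with ampicillin via the β-lactamase (AmpR) gene. The annotated sequence also shows an M13/f1-type phage origin, a single AAV2 inverted terminal repeat, and short bom and rop fragments, which are backbone remnants rather than functional parts of the payload.

Two expression units sit on the plasmid. A human U6 RNA polymerase III promoter drives the DMAP1-targeting spacer, introduced by Gibson cloning, fused to the Streptococcus pyogenes guide RNA scaffold. A second partial scaffold fragment is annotated just downstream. The other unit uses a CMV enhancer, chicken β-actin promoter and hybrid intron to express S. pyogenes Cas9. The annotation tool splits Cas9 into contiguous N- and C-terminal portions, which together appear to form one continuous coding region. Cas9 is followed by a nucleoplasmin nuclear localization signal, then EGFP and a bovine growth hormone polyadenylation signal. The linker between Cas9 and EGFP is not annotated in the feature table. EGFP fluorescence can be used to identify or sort transfected cells.

According to the depositor, the plasmid belongs to a CRISPR-based epitope tagging system that adds a tag, currently FLAG, to endogenous proteins. Cutting near the 3' end of DMAP1 would permit tag insertion, so that the native protein can be studied in assays such as ChIP-seq. The record does not describe the donor template, which is not part of this plasmid.
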