Features (pLannotate 1.2.2; 19 found; start..end, strand, type, name):
     17..257     +  promoter       U6 promoter: RNA polymerase III promoter for human U6 snRNA
    284..359     +  misc_RNA       gRNA scaffold: guide RNA scaffold for the Streptococcus pyogenes CRISPR/Cas9 system
    366..409     +  misc_RNA       gRNA scaffold (fragment): guide RNA scaffold for the Streptococcus pyogenes CRISPR/Cas9 system
    456..741     +  enhancer       CMV enhancer: human cytomegalovirus immediate early enhancer; contains an 18-bp deletion relative to the standard CMV enhancer
    743..1020    +  promoter       chicken β-actin promoter: No description available
   1021..1249    +  intron         hybrid intron: hybrid between chicken β-actin (CBA) and minute virus of mice (MMV) introns (Gray et al., 2011)
   1387..2988    +  CDS            Cas9(N): N-terminal portion of Streptococcus pyogenes Cas9 (Zetsche et al., 2015)
   2989..5487    +  CDS            Cas9(C): C-terminal portion of Streptococcus pyogenes Cas9 (Zetsche et al., 2015)
   5488..5535    +  CDS            nucleoplasmin NLS: bipartite nuclear localization signal from nucleoplasmin
   5605..6318    +  CDS            EGFP: EGFP is a basic (constitutively fluorescent) green fluorescent protein published in 1996, derived from Aequorea victoria. It is reported to be a rapidly-maturing weak dimer with moderate acid sensitivity.
   6352..6463    +  polyA_signal   bGH poly(A) signal: bovine growth hormone polyadenylation signal
   6568..6708    +  repeat_region  AAV2 ITR: inverted terminal repeat of adeno-associated virus serotype 2 inverted
   6713..6764    -  misc_feature   bom (fragment): basis of mobility region from pBR322
   6783..7163    +  rep_origin     M13 ori (sequence partly withheld): M13 bacteriophage origin of replication; arrow indicates direction of (+) strand synthesis
   7239..7288    -  misc_feature   bom (fragment): basis of mobility region from pBR322
   7390..7425    -  CDS            rop (fragment): Rop protein, which maintains plasmids at low copy number; rop
   7520..7624    +  promoter       AmpR promoter: bla
   7625..8485    +  CDS            AmpR: β-lactamase; bla; confers resistance to ampicillin, carbenicillin, and related antibiotics
   8656..9244    +  rep_origin     ori: high-copy-number ColE1/pMB1/pBR322/pUC origin of replication
>Addgene plasmid #86355 | PX458_DMAP1_2 | depositor full sequence | sequence record 168236 | Full Sequence
TTTTGCTCACATGTNNGAGGGCCTATTTCCCATGATTCCTTCATATTTGCATATACGATACAAGGCTGTT
AGAGAGATAATTGGAATTAATTTGACTGTAAACACAAAGATATTAGTACAAAATACGTGACGTAGAAAGT
AATAATTTCTTGGGTAGTTTGCAGTTTTAAAATTATGTTTTAAAATGGACTATCATATGCTTACCGTAAC
TTGAAAGTATTTCGATTTCTTGGCTTTATATATCTTGTGGAAAGGACGAAACACCGCCGTGAGAGGCCCC
ACGGTTTTAGAGCTAGAAATAGCAAGTTAAAATAAGGCTAGTCCGTTATCAACTTGAAAAAGTGGCACCG
AGTCGGTGCTTTTTTGTTTTAGAGCTAGAAATAGCAAGTTAAAATAAGGCTAGTCCGTTTTTAGCGCGTG
CGCCAATTCTGCAGACAAATGGCTCTAGAGGTACCCGTTACATAACTTACGGTAAATGGCCCGCCTGGCT
GACCGCCCAACGACCCCCGCCCATTGACGTCAATAGTAACGCCAATAGGGACTTTCCATTGACGTCAATG
GGTGGAGTATTTACGGTAAACTGCCCACTTGGCAGTACATCAAGTGTATCATATGCCAAGTACGCCCCCT
ATTGACGTCAATGACGGTAAATGGCCCGCCTGGCATTGTGCCCAGTACATGACCTTATGGGACTTTCCTA
CTTGGCAGTACATCTACGTATTAGTCATCGCTATTACCATGGTCGAGGTGAGCCCCACGTTCTGCTTCAC
TCTCCCCATCTCCCCCCCCTCCCCACCCCCAATTTTGTATTTATTTATTTTTTAATTATTTTGTGCAGCG
ATGGGGGCGGGGGGGGGGGGGGGGCGCGCGCCAGGCGGGGCGGGGCGGGGCGAGGGGCGGGGCGGGGCGA
GGCGGAGAGGTGCGGCGGCAGCCAATCAGAGCGGCGCGCTCCGAAAGTTTCCTTTTATGGCGAGGCGGCG
GCGGCGGCGGCCCTATAAAAAGCGAAGCGCGCGGCGGGCGGGAGTCGCTGCGACGCTGCCTTCGCCCCGT
GCCCCGCTCCGCCGCCGCCTCGCGCCGCCCGCCCCGGCTCTGACTGACCGCGTTACTCCCACAGGTGAGC
GGGCGGGACGGCCCTTCTCCTCCGGGCTGTAATTAGCTGAGCAAGAGGTAAGGGTTTAAGGGATGGTTGG
TTGGTGGGGTATTAATGTTTAATTACCTGGAGCACCTGCCTGAAATCACTTTTTTTCAGGTTGGACCGGT
GCCACCATGGACTATAAGGACCACGACGGAGACTACAAGGATCATGATATTGATTACAAAGACGATGACG
ATAAGATGGCCCCAAAGAAGAAGCGGAAGGTCGGTATCCACGGAGTCCCAGCAGCCGACAAGAAGTACAG
CATCGGCCTGGACATCGGCACCAACTCTGTGGGCTGGGCCGTGATCACCGACGAGTACAAGGTGCCCAGC
AAGAAATTCAAGGTGCTGGGCAACACCGACCGGCACAGCATCAAGAAGAACCTGATCGGAGCCCTGCTGT
TCGACAGCGGCGAAACAGCCGAGGCCACCCGGCTGAAGAGAACCGCCAGAAGAAGATACACCAGACGGAA
GAACCGGATCTGCTATCTGCAAGAGATCTTCAGCAACGAGATGGCCAAGGTGGACGACAGCTTCTTCCAC
AGACTGGAAGAGTCCTTCCTGGTGGAAGAGGATAAGAAGCACGAGCGGCACCCCATCTTCGGCAACATCG
TGGACGAGGTGGCCTACCACGAGAAGTACCCCACCATCTACCACCTGAGAAAGAAACTGGTGGACAGCAC
CGACAAGGCCGACCTGCGGCTGATCTATCTGGCCCTGGCCCACATGATCAAGTTCCGGGGCCACTTCCTG
ATCGAGGGCGACCTGAACCCCGACAACAGCGACGTGGACAAGCTGTTCATCCAGCTGGTGCAGACCTACA
ACCAGCTGTTCGAGGAAAACCCCATCAACGCCAGCGGCGTGGACGCCAAGGCCATCCTGTCTGCCAGACT
GAGCAAGAGCAGACGGCTGGAAAATCTGATCGCCCAGCTGCCCGGCGAGAAGAAGAATGGCCTGTTCGGA
AACCTGATTGCCCTGAGCCTGGGCCTGACCCCCAACTTCAAGAGCAACTTCGACCTGGCCGAGGATGCCA
AACTGCAGCTGAGCAAGGACACCTACGACGACGACCTGGACAACCTGCTGGCCCAGATCGGCGACCAGTA
CGCCGACCTGTTTCTGGCCGCCAAGAACCTGTCCGACGCCATCCTGCTGAGCGACATCCTGAGAGTGAAC
ACCGAGATCACCAAGGCCCCCCTGAGCGCCTCTATGATCAAGAGATACGACGAGCACCACCAGGACCTGA
CCCTGCTGAAAGCTCTCGTGCGGCAGCAGCTGCCTGAGAAGTACAAAGAGATTTTCTTCGACCAGAGCAA
GAACGGCTACGCCGGCTACATTGACGGCGGAGCCAGCCAGGAAGAGTTCTACAAGTTCATCAAGCCCATC
CTGGAAAAGATGGACGGCACCGAGGAACTGCTCGTGAAGCTGAACAGAGAGGACCTGCTGCGGAAGCAGC
GGACCTTCGACAACGGCAGCATCCCCCACCAGATCCACCTGGGAGAGCTGCACGCCATTCTGCGGCGGCA
GGAAGATTTTTACCCATTCCTGAAGGACAACCGGGAAAAGATCGAGAAGATCCTGACCTTCCGCATCCCC
TACTACGTGGGCCCTCTGGCCAGGGGAAACAGCAGATTCGCCTGGATGACCAGAAAGAGCGAGGAAACCA
TCACCCCCTGGAACTTCGAGGAAGTGGTGGACAAGGGCGCTTCCGCCCAGAGCTTCATCGAGCGGATGAC
CAACTTCGATAAGAACCTGCCCAACGAGAAGGTGCTGCCCAAGCACAGCCTGCTGTACGAGTACTTCACC
GTGTATAACGAGCTGACCAAAGTGAAATACGTGACCGAGGGAATGAGAAAGCCCGCCTTCCTGAGCGGCG
AGCAGAAAAAGGCCATCGTGGACCTGCTGTTCAAGACCAACCGGAAAGTGACCGTGAAGCAGCTGAAAGA
GGACTACTTCAAGAAAATCGAGTGCTTCGACTCCGTGGAAATCTCCGGCGTGGAAGATCGGTTCAACGCC
TCCCTGGGCACATACCACGATCTGCTGAAAATTATCAAGGACAAGGACTTCCTGGACAATGAGGAAAACG
AGGACATTCTGGAAGATATCGTGCTGACCCTGACACTGTTTGAGGACAGAGAGATGATCGAGGAACGGCT
GAAAACCTATGCCCACCTGTTCGACGACAAAGTGATGAAGCAGCTGAAGCGGCGGAGATACACCGGCTGG
GGCAGGCTGAGCCGGAAGCTGATCAACGGCATCCGGGACAAGCAGTCCGGCAAGACAATCCTGGATTTCC
TGAAGTCCGACGGCTTCGCCAACAGAAACTTCATGCAGCTGATCCACGACGACAGCCTGACCTTTAAAGA
GGACATCCAGAAAGCCCAGGTGTCCGGCCAGGGCGATAGCCTGCACGAGCACATTGCCAATCTGGCCGGC
AGCCCCGCCATTAAGAAGGGCATCCTGCAGACAGTGAAGGTGGTGGACGAGCTCGTGAAAGTGATGGGCC
GGCACAAGCCCGAGAACATCGTGATCGAAATGGCCAGAGAGAACCAGACCACCCAGAAGGGACAGAAGAA
CAGCCGCGAGAGAATGAAGCGGATCGAAGAGGGCATCAAAGAGCTGGGCAGCCAGATCCTGAAAGAACAC
CCCGTGGAAAACACCCAGCTGCAGAACGAGAAGCTGTACCTGTACTACCTGCAGAATGGGCGGGATATGT
ACGTGGACCAGGAACTGGACATCAACCGGCTGTCCGACTACGATGTGGACCATATCGTGCCTCAGAGCTT
TCTGAAGGACGACTCCATCGACAACAAGGTGCTGACCAGAAGCGACAAGAACCGGGGCAAGAGCGACAAC
GTGCCCTCCGAAGAGGTCGTGAAGAAGATGAAGAACTACTGGCGGCAGCTGCTGAACGCCAAGCTGATTA
CCCAGAGAAAGTTCGACAATCTGACCAAGGCCGAGAGAGGCGGCCTGAGCGAACTGGATAAGGCCGGCTT
CATCAAGAGACAGCTGGTGGAAACCCGGCAGATCACAAAGCACGTGGCACAGATCCTGGACTCCCGGATG
AACACTAAGTACGACGAGAATGACAAGCTGATCCGGGAAGTGAAAGTGATCACCCTGAAGTCCAAGCTGG
TGTCCGATTTCCGGAAGGATTTCCAGTTTTACAAAGTGCGCGAGATCAACAACTACCACCACGCCCACGA
CGCCTACCTGAACGCCGTCGTGGGAACCGCCCTGATCAAAAAGTACCCTAAGCTGGAAAGCGAGTTCGTG
TACGGCGACTACAAGGTGTACGACGTGCGGAAGATGATCGCCAAGAGCGAGCAGGAAATCGGCAAGGCTA
CCGCCAAGTACTTCTTCTACAGCAACATCATGAACTTTTTCAAGACCGAGATTACCCTGGCCAACGGCGA
GATCCGGAAGCGGCCTCTGATCGAGACAAACGGCGAAACCGGGGAGATCGTGTGGGATAAGGGCCGGGAT
TTTGCCACCGTGCGGAAAGTGCTGAGCATGCCCCAAGTGAATATCGTGAAAAAGACCGAGGTGCAGACAG
GCGGCTTCAGCAAAGAGTCTATCCTGCCCAAGAGGAACAGCGATAAGCTGATCGCCAGAAAGAAGGACTG
GGACCCTAAGAAGTACGGCGGCTTCGACAGCCCCACCGTGGCCTATTCTGTGCTGGTGGTGGCCAAAGTG
GAAAAGGGCAAGTCCAAGAAACTGAAGAGTGTGAAAGAGCTGCTGGGGATCACCATCATGGAAAGAAGCA
GCTTCGAGAAGAATCCCATCGACTTTCTGGAAGCCAAGGGCTACAAAGAAGTGAAAAAGGACCTGATCAT
CAAGCTGCCTAAGTACTCCCTGTTCGAGCTGGAAAACGGCCGGAAGAGAATGCTGGCCTCTGCCGGCGAA
CTGCAGAAGGGAAACGAACTGGCCCTGCCCTCCAAATATGTGAACTTCCTGTACCTGGCCAGCCACTATG
AGAAGCTGAAGGGCTCCCCCGAGGATAATGAGCAGAAACAGCTGTTTGTGGAACAGCACAAGCACTACCT
GGACGAGATCATCGAGCAGATCAGCGAGTTCTCCAAGAGAGTGATCCTGGCCGACGCTAATCTGGACAAA
GTGCTGTCCGCCTACAACAAGCACCGGGATAAGCCCATCAGAGAGCAGGCCGAGAATATCATCCACCTGT
TTACCCTGACCAATCTGGGAGCCCCTGCCGCCTTCAAGTACTTTGACACCACCATCGACCGGAAGAGGTA
CACCAGCACCAAAGAGGTGCTGGACGCCACCCTGATCCACCAGAGCATCACCGGCCTGTACGAGACACGG
ATCGACCTGTCTCAGCTGGGAGGCGACAAAAGGCCGGCGGCCACGAAAAAGGCCGGCCAGGCAAAAAAGA
AAAAGGAATTCGGCAGTGGAGAGGGCAGAGGAAGTCTGCTAACATGCGGTGACGTCGAGGAGAATCCTGG
CCCAGTGAGCAAGGGCGAGGAGCTGTTCACCGGGGTGGTGCCCATCCTGGTCGAGCTGGACGGCGACGTA
AACGGCCACAAGTTCAGCGTGTCCGGCGAGGGCGAGGGCGATGCCACCTACGGCAAGCTGACCCTGAAGT
TCATCTGCACCACCGGCAAGCTGCCCGTGCCCTGGCCCACCCTCGTGACCACCCTGACCTACGGCGTGCA
GTGCTTCAGCCGCTACCCCGACCACATGAAGCAGCACGACTTCTTCAAGTCCGCCATGCCCGAAGGCTAC
GTCCAGGAGCGCACCATCTTCTTCAAGGACGACGGCAACTACAAGACCCGCGCCGAGGTGAAGTTCGAGG
GCGACACCCTGGTGAACCGCATCGAGCTGAAGGGCATCGACTTCAAGGAGGACGGCAACATCCTGGGGCA
CAAGCTGGAGTACAACTACAACAGCCACAACGTCTATATCATGGCCGACAAGCAGAAGAACGGCATCAAG
GTGAACTTCAAGATCCGCCACAACATCGAGGACGGCAGCGTGCAGCTCGCCGACCACTACCAGCAGAACA
CCCCCATCGGCGACGGCCCCGTGCTGCTGCCCGACAACCACTACCTGAGCACCCAGTCCGCCCTGAGCAA
AGACCCCAACGAGAAGCGCGATCACATGGTCCTGCTGGAGTTCGTGACCGCCGCCGGGATCACTCTCGGC
ATGGACGAGCTGTACAAGGAATTCTAACTAGAGCTCGCTGATCAGCCTCGACTGTGCCTTCTAGTTGCCA
GCCATCTGTTGTTTGCCCCTCCCCCGTGCCTTCCTTGACCCTGGAAGGTGCCACTCCCACTGTCCTTTCC
TAATAAAATGAGGAAATTGCATCGCATTGTCTGAGTAGGTGTCATTCTATTCTGGGGGGTGGGGTGGGGC
AGGACAGCAAGGGGGAGGATTGGGAAGAGAATAGCAGGCATGCTGGGGAGCGGCCGCAGGAACCCCTAGT
GATGGAGTTGGCCACTCCCTCTCTGCGCGCTCGCTCGCTCACTGAGGCCGGGCGACCAAAGGTCGCCCGA
CGCCCGGGCTTTGCCCGGGCGGCCTCAGTGAGCGAGCGAGCGCGCAGCTGCCTGCAGGGGCGCCTGATGC
GGTATTTTCTCCTTACGCATCTGTGCGGTATTTCACACCGCATA
[142 nt withheld, positions 6765-6906]
C
[141 nt withheld, positions 6908-7048]
CCTTTGACGTTGGAGTCCACGTTCTTT
[37 nt withheld, positions 7076-7112]
ACCCTATCTCGGGCTATTCTTTTGATTTATAAGGGATTTTGCCGATTTCGGCCTATTGGTTAAAAAATGA
GCTGATTTAACAAAAATTTAACGCGAATTTTAACAAAATATTAACGTTTACAATTTTATGGTGCACTCTC
AGTACAATCTGCTCTGATGCCGCATAGTTAAGCCAGCCCCGACACCCGCCAACACCCGCTGACGCGCCCT
GACGGGCTTGTCTGCTCCCGGCATCCGCTTACAGACAAGCTGTGACCGTCTCCGGGAGCTGCATGTGTCA
GAGGTTTTCACCGTCATCACCGAAACGCGCGAGACGAAAGGGCCTCGTGATACGCCTATTTTTATAGGTT
AATGTCATGATAATAATGGTTTCTTAGACGTCAGGTGGCACTTTTCGGGGAAATGTGCGCGGAACCCCTA
TTTGTTTATTTTTCTAAATACATTCAAATATGTATCCGCTCATGAGACAATAACCCTGATAAATGCTTCA
ATAATATTGAAAAAGGAAGAGTATGAGTATTCAACATTTCCGTGTCGCCCTTATTCCCTTTTTTGCGGCA
TTTTGCCTTCCTGTTTTTGCTCACCCAGAAACGCTGGTGAAAGTAAAAGATGCTGAAGATCAGTTGGGTG
CACGAGTGGGTTACATCGAACTGGATCTCAACAGCGGTAAGATCCTTGAGAGTTTTCGCCCCGAAGAACG
TTTTCCAATGATGAGCACTTTTAAAGTTCTGCTATGTGGCGCGGTATTATCCCGTATTGACGCCGGGCAA
GAGCAACTCGGTCGCCGCATACACTATTCTCAGAATGACTTGGTTGAGTACTCACCAGTCACAGAAAAGC
ATCTTACGGATGGCATGACAGTAAGAGAATTATGCAGTGCTGCCATAACCATGAGTGATAACACTGCGGC
CAACTTACTTCTGACAACGATCGGAGGACCGAAGGAGCTAACCGCTTTTTTGCACAACATGGGGGATCAT
GTAACTCGCCTTGATCGTTGGGAACCGGAGCTGAATGAAGCCATACCAAACGACGAGCGTGACACCACGA
TGCCTGTAGCAATGGCAACAACGTTGCGCAAACTATTAACTGGCGAACTACTTACTCTAGCTTCCCGGCA
ACAATTAATAGACTGGATGGAGGCGGATAAAGTTGCAGGACCACTTCTGCGCTCGGCCCTTCCGGCTGGC
TGGTTTATTGCTGATAAATCTGGAGCCGGTGAGCGTGGAAGCCGCGGTATCATTGCAGCACTGGGGCCAG
ATGGTAAGCCCTCCCGTATCGTAGTTATCTACACGACGGGGAGTCAGGCAACTATGGATGAACGAAATAG
ACAGATCGCTGAGATAGGTGCCTCACTGATTAAGCATTGGTAACTGTCAGACCAAGTTTACTCATATATA
CTTTAGATTGATTTAAAACTTCATTTTTAATTTAAAAGGATCTAGGTGAAGATCCTTTTTGATAATCTCA
TGACCAAAATCCCTTAACGTGAGTTTTCGTTCCACTGAGCGTCAGACCCCGTAGAAAAGATCAAAGGATC
TTCTTGAGATCCTTTTTTTCTGCGCGTAATCTGCTGCTTGCAAACAAAAAAACCACCGCTACCAGCGGTG
GTTTGTTTGCCGGATCAAGAGCTACCAACTCTTTTTCCGAAGGTAACTGGCTTCAGCAGAGCGCAGATAC
CAAATACTGTCCTTCTAGTGTAGCCGTAGTTAGGCCACCACTTCAAGAACTCTGTAGCACCGCCTACATA
CCTCGCTCTGCTAATCCTGTTACCAGTGGCTGCTGCCAGTGGCGATAAGTCGTGTCTTACCGGGTTGGAC
TCAAGACGATAGTTACCGGATAAGGCGCAGCGGTCGGGCTGAACGGGGGGTTCGTGCACACAGCCCAGCT
TGGAGCGAACGACCTACACCGAACTGAGATACCTACAGCGTGAGCTATGAGAAAGCGCCACGCTTCCCGA
AGGGAGAAAGGCGGACAGGTATCCGGTAAGCGGCAGGGTCGGAACAGGAGAGCGCACGAGGGAGCTTCCA
GGGGGAAACGCCTGGTATCTTTATAGTCCTGTCGGGTTTCGCCACCTCTGACTTGAGCGTCGATTTTTGT
GATGCTCGTCAGGGGGGCGGAGCCTATGGAAAAACGCCAGCAACGCGGCCTTTTTACGGTTCCTGGCCTT
TTGCTGGCC
