>Addgene plasmid #86355 | PX458_DMAP1_2 | addgene partial sequence | sequence record 170942 | Addgene Partial NGS Result
GACTATAAGGACCACGACGGAGACTACAAGGATCATGATATTGATTACAAAGACGATGACGATAAGATGG
CCCCAAAGAAGAAGCGGAAGGTCGGTATCCACGGAGTCCCAGCAGCCGACAAGAAGTACAGCATCGGCCT
GGACATCGGCACCAACTCTGTGGGCTGGGCCGTGATCACCGACGAGTACAAGGTGCCCAGCAAGAAATTC
AAGGTGCTGGGCAACACCGACCGGCACAGCATCAAGAAGAACCTGATCGGAGCCCTGCTGTTCGACAGCG
GCGAAACAGCCGAGGCCACCCGGCTGAAGAGAACCGCCAGAAGAAGATACACCAGACGGAAGAACCGGAT
CTGCTATCTGCAAGAGATCTTCAGCAACGAGATGGCCAAGGTGGACGACAGCTTCTTCCACAGACTGGAA
GAGTCCTTCCTGGTGGAAGAGGATAAGAAGCACGAGCGGCACCCCATCTTCGGCAACATCGTGGACGAGG
TGGCCTACCACGAGAAGTACCCCACCATCTACCACCTGAGAAAGAAACTGGTGGACAGCACCGACAAGGC
CGACCTGCGGCTGATCTATCTGGCCCTGGCCCACATGATCAAGTTCCGGGGCCACTTCCTGATCGAGGGC
GACCTGAACCCCGACAACAGCGACGTGGACAAGCTGTTCATCCAGCTGGTGCAGACCTACAACCAGCTGT
TCGAGGAAAACCCCATCAACGCCAGCGGCGTGGACGCCAAGGCCATCCTGTCTGCCAGACTGAGCAAGAG
CAGACGGCTGGAAAATCTGATCGCCCAGCTGCCCGGCGAGAAGAAGAATGGCCTGTTCGGAAACCTGATT
GCCCTGAGCCTGGGCCTGACCCCCAACTTCAAGAGCAACTTCGACCTGGCCGAGGATGCCAAACTGCAGC
TGAGCAAGGACACCTACGACGACGACCTGGACAACCTGCTGGCCCAGATCGGCGACCAGTACGCCGACCT
GTTTCTGGCCGCCAAGAACCTGTCCGACGCCATCCTGCTGAGCGACATCCTGAGAGTGAACACCGAGATC
ACCAAGGCCCCCCTGAGCGCCTCTATGATCAAGAGATACGACGAGCACCACCAGGACCTGACCCTGCTGA
AAGCTCTCGTGCGGCAGCAGCTGCCTGAGAAGTACAAAGAGATTTTCTTCGACCAGAGCAAGAACGGCTA
CGCCGGCTACATTGACGGCGGAGCCAGCCAGGAAGAGTTCTACAAGTTCATCAAGCCCATCCTGGAAAAG
ATGGACGGCACCGAGGAACTGCTCGTGAAGCTGAACAGAGAGGACCTGCTGCGGAAGCAGCGGACCTTCG
ACAACGGCAGCATCCCCCACCAGATCCACCTGGGAGAGCTGCACGCCATTCTGCGGCGGCAGGAAGATTT
TTACCCATTCCTGAAGGACAACCGGGAAAAGATCGAGAAGATCCTGACCTTCCGCATCCCCTACTACGTG
GGCCCTCTGGCCAGGGGAAACAGCAGATTCGCCTGGATGACCAGAAAGAGCGAGGAAACCATCACCCCCT
GGAACTTCGAGGAAGTGGTGGACAAGGGCGCTTCCGCCCAGAGCTTCATCGAGCGGATGACCAACTTCGA
TAAGAACCTGCCCAACGAGAAGGTGCTGCCCAAGCACAGCCTGCTGTACGAGTACTTCACCGTGTATAAC
GAGCTGACCAAAGTGAAATACGTGACCGAGGGAATGAGAAAGCCCGCCTTCCTGAGCGGCGAGCAGAAAA
AGGCCATCGTGGACCTGCTGTTCAAGACCAACCGGAAAGTGACCGTGAAGCAGCTGAAAGAGGACTACTT
CAAGAAAATCGAGTGCTTCGACTCCGTGGAAATCTCCGGCGTGGAAGATCGGTTCAACGCCTCCCTGGGC
ACATACCACGATCTGCTGAAAATTATCAAGGACAAGGACTTCCTGGACAATGAGGAAAACGAGGACATTC
TGGAAGATATCGTGCTGACCCTGACACTGTTTGAGGACAGAGAGATGATCGAGGAACGGCTGAAAACCTA
TGCCCACCTGTTCGACGACAAAGTGATGAAGCAGCTGAAGCGGCGGAGATACACCGGCTGGGGCAGGCTG
AGCCGGAAGCTGATCAACGGCATCCGGGACAAGCAGTCCGGCAAGACAATCCTGGATTTCCTGAAGTCCG
ACGGCTTCGCCAACAGAAACTTCATGCAGCTGATCCACGACGACAGCCTGACCTTTAAAGAGGACATCCA
GAAAGCCCAGGTGTCCGGCCAGGGCGATAGCCTGCACGAGCACATTGCCAATCTGGCCGGCAGCCCCGCC
ATTAAGAAGGGCATCCTGCAGACAGTGAAGGTGGTGGACGAGCTCGTGAAAGTGATGGGCCGGCACAAGC
CCGAGAACATCGTGATCGAAATGGCCAGAGAGAACCAGACCACCCAGAAGGGACAGAAGAACAGCCGCGA
GAGAATGAAGCGGATCGAAGAGGGCATCAAAGAGCTGGGCAGCCAGATCCTGAAAGAACACCCCGTGGAA
AACACCCAGCTGCAGAACGAGAAGCTGTACCTGTACTACCTGCAGAATGGGCGGGATATGTACGTGGACC
AGGAACTGGACATCAACCGGCTGTCCGACTACGATGTGGACCATATCGTGCCTCAGAGCTTTCTGAAGGA
CGACTCCATCGACAACAAGGTGCTGACCAGAAGCGACAAGAACCGGGGCAAGAGCGACAACGTGCCCTCC
GAAGAGGTCGTGAAGAAGATGAAGAACTACTGGCGGCAGCTGCTGAACGCCAAGCTGATTACCCAGAGAA
AGTTCGACAATCTGACCAAGGCCGAGAGAGGCGGCCTGAGCGAACTGGATAAGGCCGGCTTCATCAAGAG
ACAGCTGGTGGAAACCCGGCAGATCACAAAGCACGTGGCACAGATCCTGGACTCCCGGATGAACACTAAG
TACGACGAGAATGACAAGCTGATCCGGGAAGTGAAAGTGATCACCCTGAAGTCCAAGCTGGTGTCCGATT
TCCGGAAGGATTTCCAGTTTTACAAAGTGCGCGAGATCAACAACTACCACCACGCCCACGACGCCTACCT
GAACGCCGTCGTGGGAACCGCCCTGATCAAAAAGTACCCTAAGCTGGAAAGCGAGTTCGTGTACGGCGAC
TACAAGGTGTACGACGTGCGGAAGATGATCGCCAAGAGCGAGCAGGAAATCGGCAAGGCTACCGCCAAGT
ACTTCTTCTACAGCAACATCATGAACTTTTTCAAGACCGAGATTACCCTGGCCAACGGCGAGATCCGGAA
GCGGCCTCTGATCGAGACAAACGGCGAAACCGGGGAGATCGTGTGGGATAAGGGCCGGGATTTTGCCACC
GTGCGGAAAGTGCTGAGCATGCCCCAAGTGAATATCGTGAAAAAGACCGAGGTGCAGACAGGCGGCTTCA
GCAAAGAGTCTATCCTGCCCAAGAGGAACAGCGATAAGCTGATCGCCAGAAAGAAGGACTGGGACCCTAA
GAAGTACGGCGGCTTCGACAGCCCCACCGTGGCCTATTCTGTGCTGGTGGTGGCCAAAGTGGAAAAGGGC
AAGTCCAAGAAACTGAAGAGTGTGAAAGAGCTGCTGGGGATCACCATCATGGAAAGAAGCAGCTTCGAGA
AGAATCCCATCGACTTTCTGGAAGCCAAGGGCTACAAAGAAGTGAAAAAGGACCTGATCATCAAGCTGCC
TAAGTACTCCCTGTTCGAGCTGGAAAACGGCCGGAAGAGAATGCTGGCCTCTGCCGGCGAACTGCAGAAG
GGAAACGAACTGGCCCTGCCCTCCAAATATGTGAACTTCCTGTACCTGGCCAGCCACTATGAGAAGCTGA
AGGGCTCCCCCGAGGATAATGAGCAGAAACAGCTGTTTGTGGAACAGCACAAGCACTACCTGGACGAGAT
CATCGAGCAGATCAGCGAGTTCTCCAAGAGAGTGATCCTGGCCGACGCTAATCTGGACAAAGTGCTGTCC
GCCTACAACAAGCACCGGGATAAGCCCATCAGAGAGCAGGCCGAGAATATCATCCACCTGTTTACCCTGA
CCAATCTGGGAGCCCCTGCCGCCTTCAAGTACTTTGACACCACCATCGACCGGAAGAGGTACACCAGCAC
CAAAGAGGTGCTGGACGCCACCCTGATCCACCAGAGCATCACCGGCCTGTACGAGACACGGATCGACCTG
TCTCAGCTGGGAGGCGACAAAAGGCCGGCGGCCACGAAAAAGGCCGGCCAGGCAAAAAAGAAAAAGGAAT
TCGGCAGTGGAGAGGGCAGAGGAAGTCTGCTAACATGCGGTGACGTCGAGGAGAATCCTGGCCCAGTGAG
CAAGGGCGAGGAGCTGTTCACCGGGGTGGTGCCCATCCTGGTCGAGCTGGACGGCGACGTAAACGGCCAC
AAGTTCAGCGTGTCCGGCGAGGGCGAGGGCGATGCCACCTACGGCAAGCTGACCCTGAAGTTCATCTGCA
CCACCGGCAAGCTGCCCGTGCCCTGGCCCACCCTCGTGACCACCCTGACCTACGGCGTGCAGTGCTTCAG
CCGCTACCCCGACCACATGAAGCAGCACGACTTCTTCAAGTCCGCCATGCCCGAAGGCTACGTCCAGGAG
CGCACCATCTTCTTCAAGGACGACGGCAACTACAAGACCCGCGCCGAGGTGAAGTTCGAGGGCGACACCC
TGGTGAACCGCATCGAGCTGAAGGGCATCGACTTCAAGGAGGACGGCAACATCCTGGGGCACAAGCTGGA
GTACAACTACAACAGCCACAACGTCTATATCATGGCCGACAAGCAGAAGAACGGCATCAAGGTGAACTTC
AAGATCCGCCACAACATCGAGGACGGCAGCGTGCAGCTCGCCGACCACTACCAGCAGAACACCCCCATCG
GCGACGGCCCCGTGCTGCTGCCCGACAACCACTACCTGAGCACCCAGTCCGCCCTGAGCAAAGACCCCAA
CGAGAAGCGCGATCACATGGTCCTGCTGGAGTTCGTGACCGCCGCCGGGATCACTCTCGGCATGGACGAG
CTGTACAAGGAATTCTAACTAGAGCTCGCTGATCAGCCTCGACTGTGCCTTCTAGTTGCCAGCCATCTGT
TGTTTGCCCCTCCCCCGTGCCTTCCTTGACCCTGGAAGGTGCCACTCCCACTGTCCTTTCCTAATAAAAT
GAGGAAATTGCATCGCATTGTCTGAGTAGGTGTCATTCTATTCTGGGGGGTGGGGTGGGGCAGGACAGCA
AGGGGGAGGATTGGGAAGAGAATAGCAGGCATGCTGGGGAGCGGCCGCAGGAACCCCTAGTGATGGAGTT
GGCCACTCCCTCTCTGCGCGCTCGCTCGCTCACTGAGGCCGGGCGACCAAAGGTCGCCCGACGCCCGGGC
TTTGCCCGGGCGGCCTCAGTGAGCGAGCGAGCGCGCAGCTGCCTGCAGGGGCGCCTGATGCGGTATTTTC
TCCTTACGCATCTGTGCGGTATTTCACACCGCATA
[95 nt withheld, positions 5496-5590]
T
[46 nt withheld, positions 5592-5637]
C
[141 nt withheld, positions 5639-5779]
CCTTTGACGTTGGAGTCCACGTTCTTT
[37 nt withheld, positions 5807-5843]
ACTCTATCTCGGGCTATTCTTTTGATTTATAAGGGATTTTGCCGATTTCGGTCTATTGGTTAAAAAATGA
GCTGATTTAACAAAAATTTAACGCGAATTTTAACAAAATATTAACGTTTACAATTTTATGGTGCACTCTC
AGTACAATCTGCTCTGATGCCGCATAGTTAAGCCAGCCCCGACACCCGCCAACACCCGCTGACGCGCCCT
GACGGGCTTGTCTGCTCCCGGCATCCGCTTACAGACAAGCTGTGACCGTCTCCGGGAGCTGCATGTGTCA
GAGGTTTTCACCGTCATCACCGAAACGCGCGAGACGAAAGGGCCTCGTGATACGCCTATTTTTATAGGTT
AATGTCATGATAATAATGGTTTCTTAGACGTCAGGTGGCACTTTTCGGGGAAATGTGCGCGGAACCCCTA
TTTGTTTATTTTTCTAAATACATTCAAATATGTATCCGCTCATGAGACAATAACCCTGATAAATGCTTCA
ATAATATTGAAAAAGGAAGAGTATGAGTATTCAACATTTCCGTGTCGCCCTTATTCCCTTTTTTGCGGCA
TTTTGCCTTCCTGTTTTTGCTCACCCAGAAACGCTGGTGAAAGTAAAAGATGCTGAAGATCAGTTGGGTG
CACGAGTGGGTTACATCGAACTGGATCTCAACAGCGGTAAGATCCTTGAGAGTTTTCGCCCCGAAGAACG
TTTTCCAATGATGAGCACTTTTAAAGTTCTGCTATGTGGCGCGGTATTATCCCGTATTGACGCCGGGCAA
GAGCAACTCGGTCGCCGCATACACTATTCTCAGAATGACTTGGTTGAGTACTCACCAGTCACAGAAAAGC
ATCTTACGGATGGCATGACAGTAAGAGAATTATGCAGTGCTGCCATAACCATGAGTGATAACACTGCGGC
CAACTTACTTCTGACAACGATCGGAGGACCGAAGGAGCTAACCGCTTTTTTGCACAACATGGGGGATCAT
GTAACTCGCCTTGATCGTTGGGAACCGGAGCTGAATGAAGCCATACCAAACGACGAGCGTGACACCACGA
TGCCTGTAGCAATGGCAACAACGTTGCGCAAACTATTAACTGGCGAACTACTTACTCTAGCTTCCCGGCA
ACAATTAATAGACTGGATGGAGGCGGATAAAGTTGCAGGACCACTTCTGCGCTCGGCCCTTCCGGCTGGC
TGGTTTATTGCTGATAAATCTGGAGCCGGTGAGCGTGGAAGCCGCGGTATCATTGCAGCACTGGGGCCAG
ATGGTAAGCCCTCCCGTATCGTAGTTATCTACACGACGGGGAGTCAGGCAACTATGGATGAACGAAATAG
ACAGATCGCTGAGATAGGTGCCTCACTGATTAAGCATTGGTAACTGTCAGACCAAGTTTACTCATATATA
CTTTAGATTGATTTAAAACTTCATTTTTAATTTAAAAGGATCTAGGTGAAGATCCTTTTTGATAATCTCA
TGACCAAAATCCCTTAACGTGAGTTTTCGTTCCACTGAGCGTCAGACCCCGTAGAAAAGATCAAAGGATC
TTCTTGAGATCCTTTTTTTCTGCGCGTAATCTGCTGCTTGCAAACAAAAAAACCACCGCTACCAGCGGTG
GTTTGTTTGCCGGATCAAGAGCTACCAACTCTTTTTCCGAAGGTAACTGGCTTCAGCAGAGCGCAGATAC
CAAATACTGTTCTTCTAGTGTAGCCGTAGTTAGGCCACCACTTCAAGAACTCTGTAGCACCGCCTACATA
CCTCGCTCTGCTAATCCTGTTACCAGTGGCTGCTGCCAGTGGCGATAAGTCGTGTCTTACCGGGTTGGAC
TCAAGACGATAGTTACCGGATAAGGCGCAGCGGTCGGGCTGAACGGGGGGTTCGTGCACACAGCCCAGCT
TGGAGCGAACGACCTACACCGAACTGAGATACCTACAGCGTGAGCTATGAGAAAGCGCCACGCTTCCCGA
AGGGAGAAAGGCGGACAGGTATCCGGTAAGCGGCAGGGTCGGAACAGGAGAGCGCACGAGGGAGCTTCCA
GGGGGAAACGCCTGGTATCTTTATAGTCCTGTCGGGTTTCGCCACCTCTGACTTGAGCGTCGATTTTTGT
GATGCTCGTCAGGGGGGCGGAGCCTATGGAAAAACGCCAGCAACGCGGCCTTTTTACGGTTCCTGGCCTT
TTGCTGGCCTTTTGCTCACATGTGAGGGCCTATTTCCCATGATTCCTTCATATTTGCATATACGATACAA
GGCTGTTAGAGAGATAATTGGAATTAATTTGACTGTAAACACAAAGATATTAGTACAAAATACGTGACGT
AGAAAGTAATAATTTCTTGGGTAGTTTGCAGTTTTAAAATTATGTTTTAAAATGGACTATCATATGCTTA
CCGTAACTTGAAAGTATTTCGATTTCTTGGCTTTATATATCTTGTGGAAAGGACGAAACACCGCCGTGAG
AGGCCCCACGGTTTTAGAGCTAGAAATAGCAAGTTAAAATAAGGCTAGTCCGTTATCAACTTGAAAAAGT
GGCACCGAGTCGGTGCTTTTTTGTTTTAGAGCTAGAAATAGCAAGTTAAAATAAGGCTAGTCCGTTTTTA
GCGCGTGCGCCAATTCTGCAGACAAATGGCTCTAGAGGTACC
